Addgene plasmid #175557: pBI101.1/ProGOXL1:GUS
Purpose: Binary vector for Agrobacterium-mediated plant transformation - Promoter:GUS reporter for expression analysis of GOXL genes
Depositing lab: George Haughn. Depositing organization: University of British Columbia. Publication: Expression Patterns and Functional Characterisation of Arabidopsis GALACTOSE OXIDASE-LIKE (GOXL) Genes Suggest Specialised Roles for Galactose Oxidases in Plants. Sola K, Dean GH, Li Y, Lohmann J, Movahedan M, Gilchrist EJ, Adams KL, Haughn GW. Plant Cell Physiol. 2021 May 27. pii: 6286013. doi: 10.1093/pcp/pcab073. PubMed 34042158.
Backbone
  Vector backbone: pBI101.1
  Vector type: Plant Expression
  Selectable markers: Kanamycin in plants
Growth in bacteria
  Bacterial resistance: Kanamycin, 50 μg/mL
  Growth temperature: 37°C
  Growth strain: DH5alpha
  Copy number: Low Copy
Gene/Insert
  Gene/Insert name: ProGOXL1
  Species: A. thaliana (mustard weed)
  Promoter: GOXL1
  Tag / fusion protein: GUS (C terminal on backbone)
  Cloning method: Restriction Enzyme; 5′ cloning site Unknown (unknown if destroyed); 3′ cloning site Unknown (unknown if destroyed)
  Sequencing primers: 5′ M13F; 3′ M13R
Terms and licenses: Academic/Nonprofit Terms; Industry Terms
How to cite: pBI101.1/ProGOXL1:GUS was a gift from George Haughn (Addgene plasmid # 175557 ; http://n2t.net/addgene:175557 ; RRID:Addgene_175557)
