[The description below was written by a language model from this plasmid's Addgene catalogue record and pLannotate feature annotations shown in this document.]
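Description:
pBI101.1/ProGOXL1:GUS is a binary vector for Agrobacterium-mediated plant transformation, built on the pBI101.1 backbone (about 14.4 kb by the sequenced record). It carries a promoter:reporter fusion for studying where and when the Arabidopsis thaliana GALACTOSE OXIDASE-LIKE 1 (GOXL1) gene is expressed. The backbone is of the broad-host-range IncP type. An oriV origin with its activating replication protein trfA allows low-copy maintenance in both E. coli and Agrobacterium, and oriT with traJ permits conjugal mobilisation. Bacterial selection is by kanamycin through an aphA-3 type KanR gene outside the T-DNA. The backbone also contains an IS1 element and assorted remnants such as TetR, a partial tetracycline efflux gene, a ColE1 ori fragment, and satA and klaC fragments. These are annotated as fragments or legacy sequence rather than working markers.

The nopaline-type right and left border repeats delimit the T-DNA, which holds two units. The first is a plant selection cassette in which the NOS promoter drives nptII (NeoR/KanR), ending in a NOS terminator and giving kanamycin resistance in transformed plants. The second is the reporter, the E. coli uidA (GUS, β-glucuronidase) coding sequence followed by a second NOS terminator. In the parental vector GUS has no promoter, so expression depends on the sequence cloned upstream. The unannotated interval of roughly 500 bp between the pUC-type polylinker remnant and uidA is presumably where the GOXL1 promoter fragment lies, although the feature table does not label it and the cloning sites are recorded as unknown. Lac and M13-derived fragments flank this region and provide the M13 sequencing primer sites. In transgenic plants, GUS activity reports GOXL1 promoter activity across tissues and developmental stages.
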