Features (pLannotate 1.2.2; 31 found; start..end, strand, type, name):
    179..362     +  promoter       NOS promoter: nopaline synthase promoter NOS promoter
    383..1177    +  CDS            NeoR/KanR: aminoglycoside phosphotransferase from Tn5; aph(3')-II (or nptII); confers resistance to neomycin, kanamycin, and G418 (Geneticin®)
   1198..1347    +  CDS            ble (fragment): BLE_KLEPN - Experimental evidence at protein level: Swiss-Prot protein existence level 1. Binding protein with a strong affinity to the bleomycin family of antibiotics. Binds to CL990; an antimitotic-antibiotic compound. From Klebsiella pneumoniae.
   1354..1560    +  CDS            ocd (fragment): OCD_AGRFC - Experimental evidence at protein level: Swiss-Prot protein existence level 1. Catalyzes the conversion of L-ornithine into L-proline with release of ammonia. Is involved in the utilization of nopaline, a catabolic pathway that proceeds through L-arginine and L-ornithine to L-proline. Nopaline is a predominant opine in plant cells transformed with Ti plasmid pTiC58. From Agrobacterium fabrum (strain C58 / ATCC 33970) (Agrobacterium tumefaciens (strain C58)).
   1567..1819    +  terminator     NOS terminator: nopaline synthase terminator and poly(A) signal
   1823..2251    +  CDS            M13 gene III (fragment) (sequence partly withheld): pIII; III; minor coat protein
   2250..2340    +  CDS            lacI (fragment): lac repressor; lacI; The lac repressor binds to the lac operator to inhibit transcription in E. coli. This inhibition can be relieved by adding lactose or isopropyl-β-D-thiogalactopyranoside (IPTG).
   2353..2374    +  protein_bind   CAP binding site: CAP binding activates transcription in the presence of cAMP. E. coli catabolite activator protein
   2389..2419    +  promoter       lac promoter: promoter for the E. coli lac operon
   2423..2445    +  protein_bind   lac operator (fragment): The lac repressor binds to the lac operator to inhibit transcription in E. coli. This inhibition can be relieved by adding lactose or isopropyl-β-D-thiogalactopyranoside (IPTG). lac repressor encoded by lacI
   2480..2504    -  misc_feature   MCS (fragment): pUC18/19 multiple cloning site
   2994..4802    +  CDS            uidA: BGLR_ECOLI - Also known as gurA, gusA. Experimental evidence at protein level: Swiss-Prot protein existence level 1. From Escherichia coli (strain K12).
   4876..5128    +  terminator     NOS terminator: nopaline synthase terminator and poly(A) signal
   5133..5288    +  CDS            lacZα (fragment) (sequence partly withheld): LacZα fragment of β-galactosidase; lacZ fragment
   5286..5586    +  rep_origin     M13 ori (fragment) (sequence partly withheld): M13 bacteriophage origin of replication; arrow indicates direction of (+) strand synthesis
   5587..5717    +  CDS            lacI (fragment): lac repressor; lacI; The lac repressor binds to the lac operator to inhibit transcription in E. coli. This inhibition can be relieved by adding lactose or isopropyl-β-D-thiogalactopyranoside (IPTG).
   5771..5795    -  misc_feature   LB T-DNA repeat: left border repeat from nopaline C58 T-DNA
   7304..7367    -  CDS            TetR (fragment): tetracycline resistance regulatory protein; tetR
   7391..8539    -  CDS            trfA: trans-acting replication protein that binds to and activates oriV
   8838..9632    -  CDS            KanR: aminoglycoside phosphotransferase; aphA-3; confers resistance to kanamycin
   9824..10591   +  mobile_element IS1: prokaryotic transposable element IS1
  10600..10749   -  CDS            satA (fragment): STA_BACSU - Also known as yyaR. Experimental evidence at protein level: Swiss-Prot protein existence level 1. Involved in resistance to streptothricin, a broad-spectrum antibiotic produced by streptomycetes. Detoxifies streptothricin via acetylation of the beta amino group of the first beta-lysyl moiety of streptothricin. From Bacillus subtilis (strain 168).
  10748..10942   -  CDS            satA (fragment): STA_BACSU - Also known as yyaR. Experimental evidence at protein level: Swiss-Prot protein existence level 1. Involved in resistance to streptothricin, a broad-spectrum antibiotic produced by streptomycetes. Detoxifies streptothricin via acetylation of the beta amino group of the first beta-lysyl moiety of streptothricin. From Bacillus subtilis (strain 168).
  10945..11220   -  CDS            klaC (fragment): KLAC_ECOLX - Also known as telB. Protein predicted: Swiss-Prot protein existence level 4. Belongs to the kla operon, which is associated with cryptic tellurite resistance, and IncW plasmid fertility inhibition. From Escherichia coli.
  11284..11915   -  rep_origin     oriV: incP origin of replication
  12052..12423   -  CDS            traJ: oriT-recognizing protein; traJ
  12456..12565   -  oriT           oriT: incP origin of transfer
  12697..12887   +  rep_origin     ori (fragment): high-copy-number ColE1/pMB1/pBR322/pUC origin of replication
  13246..13896   -  CDS            TetR: tetracycline resistance regulatory protein; tetR
  14002..14251   +  CDS            TcR (fragment): tetracycline efflux protein; tetA; confers resistance to tetracycline
  14361..23      -  misc_feature   RB T-DNA repeat (across the origin): right border repeat from nopaline C58 T-DNA
>Addgene plasmid #175557 | pBI101.1/ProGOXL1:GUS | addgene full sequence | sequence record 345742 | Addgene NGS Result
TTACCCGCCAATATATCCTGTCAAACACTGATAGTTTAAACTGAAGGCGGGAAACGACAATCTGATCATG
AGCGGAGAATTAAGGGAGTCACGTTATGACCCCCGCCGATGACGCGGGACAAGCCGTTTTACGTTTGGAA
CTGACAGAACCGCAACGTTGAAGGAGCCACTCAGCCGCGGGTTTCTGGAGTTTAATGAGCTAAGCACATA
CGTCAGAAACCATTATTGCGCGTTCAAAAGTCGCCTAAGGTCACTATCAGCTAGCAAATATTTCTTGTCA
AAAATGCTCCACTGACGTTCCATAAATTCCCCTCGGTATCCAATTAGAGTCTCATATTCACTCTCAATCC
AAATAATCTGCACCGGATCTGGATCGTTTCGCATGATTGAACAAGATGGATTGCACGCAGGTTCTCCGGC
CGCTTGGGTGGAGAGGCTATTCGGCTATGACTGGGCACAACAGACAATCGGCTGCTCTGATGCCGCCGTG
TTCCGGCTGTCAGCGCAGGGGCGCCCGGTTCTTTTTGTCAAGACCGACCTGTCCGGTGCCCTGAATGAAC
TGCAGGACGAGGCAGCGCGGCTATCGTGGCTGGCCACGACGGGCGTTCCTTGCGCAGCTGTGCTCGACGT
TGTCACTGAAGCGGGAAGGGACTGGCTGCTATTGGGCGAAGTGCCGGGGCAGGATCTCCTGTCATCTCAC
CTTGCTCCTGCCGAGAAAGTATCCATCATGGCTGATGCAATGCGGCGGCTGCATACGCTTGATCCGGCTA
CCTGCCCATTCGACCACCAAGCGAAACATCGCATCGAGCGAGCACGTACTCGGATGGAAGCCGGTCTTGT
CGATCAGGATGATCTGGACGAAGAGCATCAGGGGCTCGCGCCAGCCGAACTGTTCGCCAGGCTCAAGGCG
CGCATGCCCGACGGCGATGATCTCGTCGTGACCCATGGCGATGCCTGCTTGCCGAATATCATGGTGGAAA
ATGGCCGCTTTTCTGGATTCATCGACTGTGGCCGGCTGGGTGTGGCGGACCGCTATCAGGACATAGCGTT
GGCTACCCGTGATATTGCTGAAGAGCTTGGCGGCGAATGGGCTGACCGCTTCCTCGTGCTTTACGGTATC
GCCGCTCCCGATTCGCAGCGCATCGCCTTCTATCGCCTTCTTGACGAGTTCTTCTGAGCGGGACTCTGGG
GTTCGAAATGACCGACCAAGCGACGCCCAACCTGCCATCACGAGATTTCGATTCCACCGCCGCCTTCTAT
GAAAGGTTGGGCTTCGGAATCGTTTTCCGGGACGCCGGCTGGATGATCCTCCAGCGCGGGGATCTCATGC
TGGAGTTCTTCGCCCACGGGATCTCTGCGGAACAGGCGGTCGAAGGTGCCGATATCATTACGACAGCAAC
GGCCGACAAGCACAACGCCACGATCCTGAGCGACAATATGATCGGGCCCGGCGTCCACATCAACGGCGTC
GGCGGCGACTGCCCAGGCAAGACCGAGATGCACCGCGATATCTTGCTGCGTTCGGATATTTTCGTGGAGT
TCCCGCCACAGACCCGGATGATCCCCGATCGTTCAAACATTTGGCAATAAAGTTTCTTAAGATTGAATCC
TGTTGCCGGTCTTGCGATGATTATCATATAATTTCTGTTGAATTACGTTAAGCATGTAATAATTAACATG
TAATGCATGACGTTATTTATGAGATGGGTTTTTATGATTAGAGTCCCGCAATTATACATTTAATACGCGA
TAGAAAACAAAATATAGCGCGCAAACTAGGATAAATTATCGCGCGCGGTGTCATCTATGTTACTAGATCG
GGCCTCCTGTC
[68 nt withheld, positions 1832-1899]
CTCTGAGGGA
[161 nt withheld, positions 1910-2070]
T
[41 nt withheld, positions 2072-2112]
T
[62 nt withheld, positions 2114-2175]
A
[35 nt withheld, positions 2177-2211]
CCTCCCTCAATCGGTTGAATGTCGCCCTTTTGTCTTTGGCCCAATACGCAAACCGCCTCTCCCCGCGCGT
TGGCCGATTCATTAATGCAGCTGGCACGACAGGTTTCCCGACTGGAAAGCGGGCAGTGAGCGCAACGCAA
TTAATGTGAGTTAGCTCACTCATTAGGCACCCCAGGCTTTACACTTTATGCTTCCGGCTCGTATGTTGTG
TGGAATTGTGAGCGGATAACAATTTCACACAGGAAACAGCTATGACCATGATTACGCCAAGCTTGCATGC
CTGCAGGTCGACTTATTGTCTCTATTAGAAAACTCTTGGGTTTAAATAGTCACAATGATACAGGCATGTA
AGTGCCAGGCAAAATTTCAAAAGTGTGACTAAAGCATACATCAAAATCTTAGGTAGAAGCTTTCCACTTT
ATATAATCTCAAAATCTTAGGTAGAAGCAAACATAATCTCAAAATCTTAGGTAGAAGCTTTCCACTTTAT
ATAAATGTTTTTTTTTGCAAAATCATTATGTTCAAATACTATATTTTTGGGTTTACGCAACAAATTTAAC
GCTGTAAGCCAACGTGAGAAAAAGAAAAAATATAGCCCTATCATTTGTTTTTCTTAAAGAACCACCATAC
AAAATGAAAGGCAAACGTATAGAGGAAATAATTTGCCAACCACTCATTCCAATAAAAGAAAGGTCAAAAA
TAAACACAAGCCAAACTATTCCCAAGTATATAAAGCAATGTTCACTAGACAAACCATCGGATCCCCGGGT
GGTCAGTCCCTTATGTTACGTCCTGTAGAAACCCCAACCCGTGAAATCAAAAAACTCGACGGCCTGTGGG
CATTCAGTCTGGATCGCGAAAACTGTGGAATTGATCAGCGTTGGTGGGAAAGCGCGTTACAAGAAAGCCG
GGCAATTGCTGTGCCAGGCAGTTTTAACGATCAGTTCGCCGATGCAGATATTCGTAATTATGCGGGCAAC
GTCTGGTATCAGCGCGAAGTCTTTATACCGAAAGGTTGGGCAGGCCAGCGTATCGTGCTGCGTTTCGATG
CGGTCACTCATTACGGCAAAGTGTGGGTCAATAATCAGGAAGTGATGGAGCATCAGGGCGGCTATACGCC
ATTTGAAGCCGATGTCACGCCGTATGTTATTGCCGGGAAAAGTGTACGTATCACCGTTTGTGTGAACAAC
GAACTGAACTGGCAGACTATCCCGCCGGGAATGGTGATTACCGACGAAAACGGCAAGAAAAAGCAGTCTT
ACTTCCATGATTTCTTTAACTATGCCGGAATCCATCGCAGCGTAATGCTCTACACCACGCCGAACACCTG
GGTGGACGATATCACCGTGGTGACGCATGTCGCGCAAGACTGTAACCACGCGTCTGTTGACTGGCAGGTG
GTGGCCAATGGTGATGTCAGCGTTGAACTGCGTGATGCGGATCAACAGGTGGTTGCAACTGGACAAGGCA
CTAGCGGGACTTTGCAAGTGGTGAATCCGCACCTCTGGCAACCGGGTGAAGGTTATCTCTATGAACTGTG
CGTCACAGCCAAAAGCCAGACAGAGTGTGATATCTACCCGCTTCGCGTCGGCATCCGGTCAGTGGCAGTG
AAGGGCGAACAGTTCCTGATTAACCACAAACCGTTCTACTTTACTGGCTTTGGTCGTCATGAAGATGCGG
ACTTGCGTGGCAAAGGATTCGATAACGTGCTGATGGTGCACGACCACGCATTAATGGACTGGATTGGGGC
CAACTCCTACCGTACCTCGCATTACCCTTACGCTGAAGAGATGCTCGACTGGGCAGATGAACATGGCATC
GTGGTGATTGATGAAACTGCTGCTGTCGGCTTTAACCTCTCTTTAGGCATTGGTTTCGAAGCGGGCAACA
AGCCGAAAGAACTGTACAGCGAAGAGGCAGTCAACGGGGAAACTCAGCAAGCGCACTTACAGGCGATTAA
AGAGCTGATAGCGCGTGACAAAAACCACCCAAGCGTGGTGATGTGGAGTATTGCCAACGAACCGGATACC
CGTCCGCAAGGTGCACGGGAATATTTCGCGCCACTGGCGGAAGCAACGCGTAAACTCGACCCGACGCGTC
CGATCACCTGCGTCAATGTAATGTTCTGCGACGCTCACACCGATACCATCAGCGATCTCTTTGATGTGCT
GTGCCTGAACCGTTATTACGGATGGTATGTCCAAAGCGGCGATTTGGAAACGGCAGAGAAGGTACTGGAA
AAAGAACTTCTGGCCTGGCAGGAGAAACTGCATCAGCCGATTATCATCACCGAATACGGCGTGGATACGT
TAGCCGGGCTGCACTCAATGTACACCGACATGTGGAGTGAAGAGTATCAGTGTGCATGGCTGGATATGTA
TCACCGCGTCTTTGATCGCGTCAGCGCCGTCGTCGGTGAACAGGTATGGAATTTCGCCGATTTTGCGACC
TCGCAAGGCATATTGCGCGTTGGCGGTAACAAGAAAGGGATCTTCACTCGCGACCGCAAACCGAAGTCGG
CGGCTTTTCTGCTGCAAAAACGCTGGACTGGCATGAACTTCGGTGAAAAACCGCAGCAGGGAGGCAAACA
ATGAATCAACAACTCTCCTGGCGCACCATCGTCGGCTACAGCCTCGGGAATTGCTACCGAGCTCGAATTT
CCCCGATCGTTCAAACATTTGGCAATAAAGTTTCTTAAGATTGAATCCTGTTGCCGGTCTTGCGATGATT
ATCATATAATTTCTGTTGAATTACGTTAAGCATGTAATAATTAACATGTAATGCATGACGTTATTTATGA
GATGGGTTTTTATGATTAGAGTCCCGCAATTATACATTTAATACGCGATAGAAAACAAAATATAGCGCGC
AAACTAGGATAAATTATCGCGCGCGGTGTCATCTATGTTACTAGATCGGGAATTCACTGGCCGTCGTTTT
ACAACGTCGTGACTGGGAAAACCCTGGCGTTACCCAACTTAATCGCCTTGCAGCACATCCCCCTTTCGCC
AGCTGGCGTAATAGCGAAGAGGCCCGCACCGATCGCCCTTCCCAACAGTTGCGCAGCCTGAATG
[44 nt withheld, positions 5286-5329]
C
[141 nt withheld, positions 5331-5471]
CCTTTGACGTTGGAGTCCACGTTCTTT
[37 nt withheld, positions 5499-5535]
ACCCTATCTCGGGCTATTCTTTTGATTTATAAGGGATTTTGCCGATTTCGGAACCACCATCAAACAGGAT
TTTCGCCTGCTGGGGCAAACCAGCGTGGACCGCTTGCTGCAACTCTCTCAGGGCCAGGCGGTGAAGGGCA
ATCAGCTGTTGCCCGTCTCACTGGTGAAAAGAAAAACCACCCCAGTACATTAAAAACGTCCGCAATGTGT
TATTAAGTTGTCTAAGCGTCAATTTGTTTACACCACAATATATCCTGCCACCAGCCAGCCAACAGCTCCC
CGACCGGCAGCTCGGCACAAAATCACCACTCGATACAGGCAGCCCATCAGTCCGGGACGGCGTCAGCGGG
AGAGCCGTTGTAAGGCGGCAGACTTTGCTCATGTTACCGATGCTATTCGGAAGAACGGCAACTAAGCTGC
CGGGTTTGAAACACGGATGATCTCGCGGAGGGTAGCATGTTGATTGTAACGATGACAGAGCGTTGCTGCC
TGTGATCAAATATCATCTCCCTCGCAGAGATCCGAATTATCAGCCTTCTTATTCATTTCTCGCTTAACCG
TGACAGGCTGTCGATCTTGAGAACTATGCCGACATAATAGGAAATCGCTGGATAAAGCCGCTGAGGAAGC
TGAGTGGCGCTATTTCTTTAGAAGTGAACGTTGACGATATCAACTCCCCTATCCATTGCTCACCGAATGG
TACAGGTCGGGGACCCGAAGTTCCGACTGTCGGCCTGATGCATCCCCGGCTGATCGACCCCAGATCTGGG
GCTGAGAAAGCCCAGTAAGGAAACAACTGTAGGTTCGAGTCGCGAGATCCCCCGGAACCAAAGGAAGTAG
GTTAAACCCGCTCCGATCAGGCCGAGCCACGCCAGGCCGAGAACATTGGTTCCTGTAGGCATCGGGATTG
GCGGATCAAACACTAAAGCTACTGGAACGAGCAGAAGTCCTCCGGCCGCCAGTTGCCAGGCGGTAAAGGT
GAGCAGAGGCACGGGAGGTTGCCACTTGCGGGTCAGCACGGTTCCGAACGCCATGGAAACCGCCCCCGCC
AGGCCCGCTGCGACGCCGACAGGATCTAGCGCTGCGTTTGGTGTCAACACCAACAGCGCCACGCCCGCAG
TTCCGCAAATAGCCCCCAGGACCGCCATCAATCGTATCGGGCTACCTAGCAGAGCGGCAGAGATGAACAC
GACCATCAGCGGCTGCACAGCGCCTACCGTCGCCGCGACCCCGCCCGGCAGGCGGTAGACCGAAATAAAC
AACAAGCTCCAGAATAGCGAAATATTAAGTGCGCCGAGGATGAAGATGCGCATCCACCAGATTCCCGTTG
GAATCTGTCGGACGATCATCACGAGCAATAAACCCGCCGGCAACGCCCGCAGCAGCATACCGGCGACCCC
TCGGCCTCGCTGTTCGGGCTCCACGAAAACGCCGGACAGATGCGCCTTGTGAGCGTCCTTGGGGCCGTCC
TCCTGTTTGAAGACCGACAGCCCAATGATCTCGCCGTCGATGTAGGCGCCGAATGCCACGGCATCTCGCA
ACCGTTCAGCGAACGCCTCCATGGGCTTTTTCTCCTCGTGCTCGTAAACGGACCCGAACATCTCTGGAGC
TTTCTTCAGGGCCGACAATCGGATCTCGCGGAAATCCTGCACGTCGGCCGCTCCAAGCCGTCGAATCTGA
GCCTTAATCACAATTGTCAATTTTAATCCTCTGTTTATCGGCAGTTCGTAGAGCGCGCCGTGCGTCCCGA
GCGATACTGAGCGAAGCAAGTGCGTCGAGCAGTGCCCGCTTGTTCCTGAAATGCCAGTAAAGCGCTGGCT
GCTGAACCCCCAGCCGGAACTGACCCCACAAGGCCCTAGCGTTTGCAATGCACCAGGTCATCATTGACCC
AGGCGTGTTCCACCAGGCCGCTGCCTCGCAACTCTTCGCAGGCTTCGCCGACCTGCTCGCGCCACTTCTT
CACGCGGGTGGAATCCGATCCGCACATGAGGCGGAAGGTTTCCAGCTTGAGCGGGTACGGCTCCCGGTGC
GAGCTGAAATAGTCGAACATCCGTCGGGCCGTCGGCGACAGCTTGCGGTACTTCTCCCATATGAATTTCG
TGTAGTGGTCGCCAGCAAACAGCACGACGATTTCCTCGTCGATCAGGACCTGGCAACGGGACGTTTTCTT
GCCACGGTCCAGGACGCGGAAGCGGTGCAGCAGCGACACCGATTCCAGGTGCCCAACGCGGTCGGACGTG
AAGCCCATCGCCGTCGCCTGTAGGCGCGACAGGCATTCCTCGGCCTTCGTGTAATACCGGCCATTGATCG
ACCAGCCCAGGTCCTGGCAAAGCTCGTAGAACGTGAAGGTGATCGGCTCGCCGATAGGGGTGCGCTTCGC
GTACTCCAACACCTGCTGCCACACCAGTTCGTCATCGTCGGCCCGCAGCTCGACGCCGGTGTAGGTGATC
TTCACGTCCTTGTTGACGTGGAAAATGACCTTGTTTTGCAGCGCCTCGCGCGGGATTTTCTTGTTGCGCG
TGGTGAACAGGGCAGAGCGGGCCGTGTCGTTTGGCATCGCTCGCATCGTGTCCGGCCACGGCGCAATATC
GAACAAGGAAAGCTGCATTTCCTTGATCTGCTGCTTCGTGTGTTTCAGCAACGCGGCCTGCTTGGCCTCG
CTGACCTGTTTTGCCAGGTCCTCGCCGGCGGTTTTTCGCTTCTTGGTCGTCATAGTTCCTCGCGTGTCGA
TGGTCATCGACTTCGCCAAACCTGCCGCCTCCTGTTCGAGACGACGCGAACGCTCCACGGCGGCCGATGG
CGCGGGCAGGGCAGGGGGAGCCAGTTGCACGCTGTCGCGCTCGATCTTGGCCGTAGCTTGCTGGACCATC
GAGCCGACGGACTGGAAGGTTTCGCGGGGCGCACGCATGACGGTGCGGCTTGCGATGGTTTCGGCATCCT
CGGCGGAAAACCCCGCGTCGATCAGTTCTTGCCTGTATGCCTTCCGGTCAAACGTCCGATTCATTCACCC
TCCTTGCGGGATTGCCCCGACTCACGCCGGGGCAATGTGCCCTTATTCCTGATTTGACCCGCCTGGTGCC
TTGGTGTCCAGATAATCCACCTTATCGGCAATGAAGTCGGTCCCGTAGACCGTCTGGCCGTCCTTCTCGT
ACTTGGTATTCCGAATCTTGCCCTGCACGAATACCAGCGACCCCTTGCCCAAATACTTGCCGTGGGCCTC
GGCCTGAGAGCCAAAACACTTGATGCGGAAGAAGTCGGTGCGCTCCTGCTTGTCGCCGGCATCGTTGCGC
CACATCTAGGTACTAAAACAATTCATCCAGTAAAATATAATATTTTATTTTCTCCCAATCAGGCTTGATC
CCCAGTAAGTCAAAAAATAGCTCGACATACTGTTCTTCCCCGATATCCTCCCTGATCGACCGGACGCAGA
AGGCAATGTCATACCACTTGTCCGCCCTGCCGCTTCTCCCAAGATCAATAAAGCCACTTACTTTGCCATC
TTTCACAAAGATGTTGCTGTCTCCCAGGTCGCCGTGGGAAAAGACAAGTTCCTCTTCGGGCTTTTCCGTC
TTTAAAAAATCATACAGCTCGCGCGGATCTTTAAATGGAGTGTCTTCTTCCCAGTTTTCGCAATCCACAT
CGGCCAGATCGTTATTCAGTAAGTAATCCAATTCGGCTAAGCGGCTGTCTAAGCTATTCGTATAGGGACA
ATCCGATATGTCGATGGAGTGAAAGAGCCTGATGCACTCCGCATACAGCTCGATAATCTTTTCAGGGCTT
TGTTCATCTTCATACTCTTCCGAGCAAAGGACGCCATCGGCCTCACTCATGAGCAGATTGCTCCAGCCAT
CATGCCGTTCAAAGTGCAGGACCTTTGGAACAGGCAGCTTTCCTTCCAGCCATAGCATCATGTCCTTTTC
CCGTTCCACATCATAGGTGGTCCCTTTATACCGGCTGTCCGTCATTTTTAAATATAGGTTTTCATTTTCT
CCCACCAGCTTATATACCTTAGCAGGAGACATTCCTTCCGTATCTTTTACGCAGCGGTATTTTTCGATCA
GTTTTTTCAATTCCGGTGATATTCTCATTTTAGCCATTTATTATTTCCTTCCTCTTTTCTACAGTATTTA
AAGATACCCCAAGAAGCTAATTATAACAAGACGAACTCCAATTCACTGTTCCTTGCATTCTAAAACCTTA
AATACCAGAAAACAGCTTTTTCAAAGTTGTTTTCAAAGTTGGCGTATAACATAGTATCGACGGAGCCGAT
TTTGAAACCACAATTATGGGTGATGCTGCCAACTTACTGATTTAGTGTATGATGGTGTTTTTGAGGTGCT
CCAGTGGCTTCTGTTTCTATCAGCTGTCCCTCCTGTTCAGCTACTGACGGGGTGGTGCGTAACGGCAAAA
GCACCGCCGGACATCAGCGCTATCTCTGCTCTCACTGCCGTAAAACATGGCAACTGCAGTTCACTTACAC
CGCTTCTCAACCCGGTACGCACCAGAAAATCATTGATATGGCCATGAATGGCGTTGGATGCCGGGCAACA
GCCCGCATTATGGGCGTTGGCCTCAACACGATTTTACGTCACTTAAAAAACTCAGGCCGCAGTCGGTAAC
CTCGCGCATACAGCCGGGCAGTGACGTCATCGTCTGCGCGGAAATGGACGAACAGTGGGGCTATGTCGGG
GCTAAATCGCGCCAGCGCTGGCTGTTTTACGCGTATGACAGTCTCCGGAAGACGGTTGTTGCGCACGTAT
TCGGTGAACGCACTATGGCGACGCTGGGGCGTCTTATGAGCCTGCTGTCACCCTTTGACGTGGTGATATG
GATGACGGATGGCTGGCCGCTGTATGAATCCCGCCTGAAGGGAAAGCTGCACGTAATCAGCAAGCGATAT
ACGCAGCGAATTGAGCGGCATAACCTGAATCTGAGGCAGCACCTGGCACGGCTGGGACGGAAGTCGCTGT
CGTTCTCAAAATCGGTGGAGCTGCATGACAAAGTCATCGGGCATTATCTGAACATAAAACACTATCAATA
AGTTGGAGTCATTACCCAATTATGATAGAATTTACAAGCTATAAGGTTATTGTCCTGGGTTTCAAGCATT
AGTCCATGCAAGTTTTTATGCTTTGCCCATTCTATAGATATATTGATAAGCGCGCTGCCTATGCCTTGCC
CCCTGAAATCCTTACATACGGCGATATCTTCTATATAAAAGATATATTATCTTATCAGTATTGTCAATAT
ATTCAAGGCAATCTGCCTCCTCATCCTCTTCATCCTCTTCGTCTTGGTAGCTTTTTAAATATGGCGCTTC
ATAGAGTAATTCTGTAAAGGTCCAATTCTCGTTTTCATACCTCGGTATAATCTTACCTATCACCTCAAAT
GGTTCGCTGGGTTTATCGCACCCCCGAACACGAGCACGGCACCCGCGACCACTATGCCAAGAATGCCCAA
GGTAAAAATTGCCGGCCCCGCCATGAAGTCCGTGAATGCCCCGACGGCCGAAGTGAAGGGCAGGCCGCCA
CCCAGGCCGCCGCCCTCACTGCCCGGCACCTGGTCGCTGAATGTCGATGCCAGCACCTGCGGCACGTCAA
TGCTTCCGGGCGTCGCGCTCGGGCTGATCGCCCATCCCGTTACTGCCCCGATCCCGGCAATGGCAAGGAC
TGCCAGCGCTGCCATTTTTGGGGTGAGGCCGTTCGCGGCCGAGGGGCGCAGCCCCTGGGGGGATGGGAGG
CCCGCGTTAGCGGGCCGGGAGGGTTCGAGAAGGGGGGGCACCCCCCTTCGGCGTGCGCGGTCACGCGCAC
AGGGCGCAGCCCTGGTTAAAAACAAGGTTTATAAATATTGGTTTAAAAGCAGGTTAAAAGACAGGTTAGC
GGTGGCCGAAAAACGGGCGGAAACCCTTGCAAATGCTGGATTTTCTGCCTGTGGACAGCCCCTCAAATGT
CAATAGGTGCGCCCCTCATCTGTCAGCACTCTGCCCCTCAAGTGTCAAGGATCGCGCCCCTCATCTGTCA
GTAGTCGCGCCCCTCAAGTGTCAATACCGCAGGGCACTTATCCCCAGGCTTGTCCACATCATCTGTGGGA
AACTCGCGTAAAATCAGGCGTTTTCGCCGATTTGCGAGGCTGGCCAGCTCCACGTCGCCGGCCGAAATCG
AGCCTGCCCCTCATCTGTCAACGCCGCGCCGGGTGAGTCGGCCCCTCAAGTGTCAACGTCCGCCCCTCAT
CTGTCAGTGAGGGCCAAGTTTTCCGCGAGGTATCCACAACGCCGGCGGCCGCGGTGTCTCGCACACGGCT
TCGACGGCGTTTCTGGCGCGTTTGCAGGGCCATAGACGGCCGCCAGCCCAGCGGCGAGGGCAACCAGCCC
GGTGAGCGTCGGAAAGGCGCTCGGTCTTGCCTTGCTCGTCGGTGATGTACTTCACCAGCTCCGCGAAGTC
GCTCTTCTTGATGGAGCGCATGGGGACGTGCTTGGCAATCACGCGCACCCCCCGGCCGTTTTAGCGGCTA
AAAAAGTCATGGCTCTGCCCTCGGGCGGACCACGCCCATCATGACCTTGCCAAGCTCGTCCTGCTTCTCT
TCGATCTTCGCCAGCAGGGCGAGGATCGTGGCATCACCGAACCGCGCCGTGCGCGGGTCGTCGGTGAGCC
AGAGTTTCAGCAGGCCGCCCAGGCGGCCCAGGTCGCCATTGATGCGGGCCAGCTCGCGGACGTGCTCATA
GTCCACGACGCCCGTGATTTTGTAGCCCTGGCCGACGGCCAGCAGGTAGGCCGACAGGCTCATGCCGGCC
GCCGCCGCCTTTTCCTCAATCGCTCTTCGTTCGTCTGGAAGGCAGTACACCTTGATAGGTGGGCTGCCCT
TCCTGGTTGGCTTGGTTTCATCAGCCATCCGCTTGCCCTCATCTGTTACGCCGGCGGTAGCCGGCCAGCC
TCGCAGAGCAGGATTCCCGTTGAGCACCGCCAGGTGCGAATAAGGGACAGTGAAGAAGGAACACCCGCTC
GCGGGTGGGCCTACTTCACCTATCCTGCCCGGCTGACGCCGTTGGATACACCAAGGAAAGTCTACACGAA
CCCTTTGGCAAAATCCTGTATATCGTGCGAAAAAGGATGGATATACCGAAAAAATCGCTATAATGACCCC
GAAGCAGGGTTATGCAGCGGAAAAGCGCCACGCTTCCCGAAGGGAGAAAGGCGGACAGGTATCCGGTAAG
CGGCAGGGTCGGAACAGGAGAGCGCACGAGGGAGCTTCCAGGGGGAAACGCCTGGTATCTTTATAGTCCT
GTCGGGTTTCGCCACCTCTGACTTGAGCGTCGATTTTTGTGATGCTCGTCAGGGGGGCGGAGCCTATGGA
AAAACGCCAGCAACGCGGCCTTTTTACGGTTCCTGGCCTTTTGCTGGCCTTTTGCTCACATGTTCTTTCC
TGCGTTATCCCCTGATTCTGTGGATAACCGTATTACCGCCTTTGAGTGAGCTGATACCGCTCGCCGCAGC
CGAACGACCGAGCGCAGCGAGTCAGTGAGCGAGGAAGCGGAAGAGCGCCAGAAGGCCGCCAGAGAGGCCG
AGCGCGGCCGTGAGGCTTGGACGCTAGGGCAGGGCATGAAAAAGCCCGTAGCGGGCTGCTACGGGCGTCT
GACGCGGTGGAAAGGGGGAGGGGATGTTGTCTACATGGCTCTGCTGTAGTGAGTGGGTTGCGCTCCGGCA
GCGGTCCTGATCAATCGTCACCCTTTCTCGGTCCTTCAACGTTCCTGACAACGAGCCTCCTTTTCGCCAA
TCCATCGACAATCACCGCGAGTCCCTGCTCGAACGCTGCGTCCGGACCGGCTTCGTCGAAGGCGTCTATC
GCGGCCCGCAACAGCGGCGAGAGCGGAGCCTGTTCAACGGTGCCGCCGCGCTCGCCGGCATCGCTGTCGC
CGGCCTGCTCCTCAAGCACGGCCCCAACAGTGAAGTAGCTGATTGTCATCAGCGCATTGACGGCGTCCCC
GGCCGAAAAACCCGCCTCGCAGAGGAAGCGAAGCTGCGCGTCGGCCGTTTCCATCTGCGGTGCGCCCGGT
CGCGTGCCGGCATGGATGCGCGCGCCATCGCGGTAGGCGAGCAGCGCCTGCCTGAAGCTGCGGGCATTCC
CGATCAGAAATGAGCGCCAGTCGTCGTCGGCTCTCGGCACCGAATGCGTATGATTCTCCGCCAGCATGGC
TTCGGCCAGTGCGTCGAGCAGCGCCCGCTTGTTCCTGAAGTGCCAGTAAAGCGCCGGCTGCTGAACCCCC
AACCGTTCCGCCAGTTTGCGTGTCGTCAGACCGTCTACGCCGACCTCGTTCAACAGGTCCAGGGCGGCAC
GGATCACTGTATTCGGCTGCAACTTTGTCATGCTTGACACTTTATCACTGATAAACATAATATGTCCACC
AACTTATCAGTGATAAAGAATCCGCGCGTTCAATCGGACCAGCGGAGGCTGGTCCGGAGGCCAGACGTGA
AACCCAACATACCCCTGATCGTAATTCTGAGCACTGTCGCGCTCGACGCTGTCGGCATCGGCCTGATTAT
GCCGGTGCTGCCGGGCCTCCTGCGCGATCTGGTTCACTCGAACGACGTCACCGCCCACTATGGCATTCTG
CTGGCGCTGTATGCGTTGGTGCAATTTGCCTGCGCACCTGTGCTGGGCGCGCTGTCGGATCGTTTCGGGC
GGCGGCCAATCTTGCTCGTCTCGCTGGCCGGCGCCAGATCTGGGGAACCCTGTGGTTGGCATGCACATAC
AAATGGACGAACGGATAAACCTTTTCACGCCCTTTTAAATATCCGATTATTCTAATAAACGCTCTTTTCT
CTTAGGT
